Addgene plasmid #205471: psiCHECK-2 GATD1 Alu_Mut2
Purpose: Luciferase reporter for Alu Domain Activity
Depositing lab: Glen Borchert. Depositing organization: University of South Alabama.
Backbone
  Vector backbone: psiCHECK-2
  Backbone manufacturer: Promega
  Backbone size w/o insert (bp): 6273
  Vector type: RNAi, Luciferase
Growth in bacteria
  Bacterial resistance: Ampicillin, 100 μg/mL
  Growth temperature: 37°C
  Growth strain: DH5alpha
  Copy number: High Copy
Gene/Insert
  Gene/Insert name: Mutant 2 GATD1 Alu Domain
  Species: H. sapiens (human)
  Insert size (bp): 78
  Mutation: Mutated the arms of the alu domain by adding ACACAC to both the right and left loops without altering the structure
  Promoter: T7
  Cloning method: Restriction Enzyme; 5′ cloning site XhoI (not destroyed); 3′ cloning site NOTI (not destroyed)
  Sequencing primers: 5′ TGGGTAAGTACATCAAG; 3′ CTCATTTAGATCCTCAC
Terms and licenses: Academic/Nonprofit Terms; Industry Terms: Not Available to Industry
How to cite: psiCHECK-2 GATD1 Alu_Mut2 was a gift from Glen Borchert (Addgene plasmid # 205471 ; http://n2t.net/addgene:205471 ; RRID:Addgene_205471)
