[The description below was written by a language model from this plasmid's Addgene catalogue record and pLannotate feature annotations shown in this document.]
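Description:
psiCHECK-2 GATD1 Alu_Mut2 is a dual-luciferase reporter plasmid built on the Promega psiCHECK-2 backbone, intended for transfection into mammalian cells to measure how a sequence placed downstream of a reporter gene affects its expression. It is propagated in E. coli as a high-copy plasmid through a ColE1/pUC-type origin and selected with ampicillin via the β-lactamase gene and its native promoter.

The experimental reporter is human codon-optimized Renilla luciferase (hRluc), driven in mammalian cells by the SV40 enhancer/early promoter followed by a chimeric β-globin/immunoglobulin intron that improves expression. A T7 promoter sits immediately upstream of the coding sequence and is the promoter listed in the catalogue entry; it allows in vitro transcription. The 78 bp insert, a mutant version of the Alu domain from human GATD1, was cloned between XhoI and NotI. This is consistent with the unannotated gap in the feature table between the end of hRluc and the synthetic poly(A) signal, so the element would be transcribed as part of the Renilla 3′ untranslated region. In this "Mutant 2" variant, ACACAC was added to both the left and right loops of the Alu domain arms, with the recorded intent of changing loop sequence without altering the overall structure.

A second, independent cassette expresses firefly luciferase (luc+) from the HSV thymidine kinase promoter with an SV40 poly(A) signal. It provides an internal control for normalizing Renilla readings to transfection efficiency. The stated purpose is to report on Alu domain activity, presumably by comparing this mutant with related constructs, although the record does not describe them.
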