Features (pLannotate 1.2.2; 12 found; start..end, strand, type, name):
     62..419     +  promoter       SV40 promoter: SV40 enhancer and early promoter
    489..621     +  intron         chimeric intron: chimera between introns from human β-globin and immunoglobulin heavy chain genes
    666..684     +  promoter       T7 promoter: promoter for bacteriophage T7 RNA polymerase
    694..1629    +  CDS            hRluc: Renilla luciferase human codon-optimized
   1742..1790    +  polyA_signal   poly(A) signal: synthetic polyadenylation signal
   1799..2550    +  promoter       HSV TK promoter: herpes simplex virus thymidine kinase promoter
   2586..4238    +  CDS            luciferase: firefly luciferase; luc+; enhanced luc+ version of the luciferase gene AAS38485.1 42718124.0
   4282..4403    -  polyA_signal   SV40 poly(A) signal: SV40 polyadenylation signal
   4426..4494    -  CDS            large T antigen (fragment): large T antigen from SV40 (simian virus 40)
   4536..4640    +  promoter       AmpR promoter: bla
   4641..5501    +  CDS            AmpR: β-lactamase; bla; confers resistance to ampicillin, carbenicillin, and related antibiotics
   5672..6260    +  rep_origin     ori: high-copy-number ColE1/pMB1/pBR322/pUC origin of replication
>Addgene plasmid #205471 | psiCHECK-2 GATD1 Alu_Mut2 | addgene full sequence | sequence record 405408 | Addgene NGS Result
AGATCTGCGCAGCACCATGGCCTGAAATAACCTCTGAAAGAGGAACTTGGTTAGGTACCTTCTGAGGCGG
AAAGAACCAGCTGTGGAATGTGTGTCAGTTAGGGTGTGGAAAGTCCCCAGGCTCCCCAGCAGGCAGAAGT
ATGCAAAGCATGCATCTCAATTAGTCAGCAACCAGGTGTGGAAAGTCCCCAGGCTCCCCAGCAGGCAGAA
GTATGCAAAGCATGCATCTCAATTAGTCAGCAACCATAGTCCCGCCCCTAACTCCGCCCATCCCGCCCCT
AACTCCGCCCAGTTCCGCCCATTCTCCGCCCCATGGCTGACTAATTTTTTTTATTTATGCAGAGGCCGAG
GCCGCCTCGGCCTCTGAGCTATTCCAGAAGTAGTGAGGAGGCTTTTTTGGAGGCCTAGGCTTTTGCAAAA
AGCTTGATTCTTCTGACACAACAGTCTCGAACTTAAGCTGCAGAAGTTGGTCGTGAGGCACTGGGCAGGT
AAGTATCAAGGTTACAAGACAGGTTTAAGGAGACCAATAGAAACTGGGCTTGTCGAGACAGAGAAGACTC
TTGCGTTTCTGATAGGCACCTATTGGTCTTACTGACATCCACTTTGCCTTTCTCTCCACAGGTGTCCACT
CCCAGTTCAATTACAGCTCTTAAGGCTAGAGTACTTAATACGACTCACTATAGGCTAGCCACCATGGCTT
CCAAGGTGTACGACCCCGAGCAACGCAAACGCATGATCACTGGGCCTCAGTGGTGGGCTCGCTGCAAGCA
AATGAACGTGCTGGACTCCTTCATCAACTACTATGATTCCGAGAAGCACGCCGAGAACGCCGTGATTTTT
CTGCATGGTAACGCTGCCTCCAGCTACCTGTGGAGGCACGTCGTGCCTCACATCGAGCCCGTGGCTAGAT
GCATCATCCCTGATCTGATCGGAATGGGTAAGTCCGGCAAGAGCGGGAATGGCTCATATCGCCTCCTGGA
TCACTACAAGTACCTCACCGCTTGGTTCGAGCTGCTGAACCTTCCAAAGAAAATCATCTTTGTGGGCCAC
GACTGGGGGGCTTGTCTGGCCTTTCACTACTCCTACGAGCACCAAGACAAGATCAAGGCCATCGTCCATG
CTGAGAGTGTCGTGGACGTGATCGAGTCCTGGGACGAGTGGCCTGACATCGAGGAGGATATCGCCCTGAT
CAAGAGCGAAGAGGGCGAGAAAATGGTGCTTGAGAATAACTTCTTCGTCGAGACCATGCTCCCAAGCAAG
ATCATGCGGAAACTGGAGCCTGAGGAGTTCGCTGCCTACCTGGAGCCATTCAAGGAGAAGGGCGAGGTTA
GACGGCCTACCCTCTCCTGGCCTCGCGAGATCCCTCTCGTTAAGGGAGGCAAGCCCGACGTCGTCCAGAT
TGTCCGCAACTACAACGCCTACCTTCGGGCCAGCGACGATCTGCCTAAGATGTTCATCGAGTCCGACCCT
GGGTTCTTTTCCAACGCTATTGTCGAGGGAGCTAAGAAGTTCCCTAACACCGAGTTCGTGAAGGTGAAGG
GCCTCCACTTCAGCCAGGAGGACGCTCCAGATGAAATGGGTAAGTACATCAAGAGCTTCGTGGAGCGCGT
GCTGAAGAACGAGCAGTAATTCTAGGCGATCGCTCGAGCCCAAACCAAACCTTAGCCGGGCGCACACACA
CGCGCCTGTAATCCCAACACACTGGGAGGCTGAGGTTTGGTTTGGGGCGGCCGCTGGCCGCAATAAAATA
TCTTTATTTTCATTACATCTGTGTGTTGGTTTTTTGTGTGAGGATCTAAATGAGTCTTCGGACCTCGCGG
GGGCCGCTTAAGCGGTGGTTAGGGTTTGTCTGACGCGGGGGGAGGGGGAAGGAACGAAACACTCTCATTC
GGAGGCGGCTCGGGGTTTGGTCTTGGTGGCCACGGGCACGCAGAAGAGCGCCGCGATCCTCTTAAGCACC
CCCCCGCCCTCCGTGGAGGCGGGGGTTTGGTCGGCGGGTGGTAACTGGCGGGCCGCTGACTCGGGCGGGT
CGCGCGCCCCAGAGTGTGACCTTTTCGGTCTGCTCGCAGACCCCCGGGCGGCGCCGCCGCGGCGGCGACG
GGCTCGCTGGGTCCTAGGCTCCATGGGGACCGTATACGTGGACAGGCTCTGGAGCATCCGCACGACTGCG
GTGATATTACCGGAGACCTTCTGCGGGACGAGCCGGGTCACGCGGCTGACGCGGAGCGTCCGTTGGGCGA
CAAACACCAGGACGGGGCACAGGTACACTATCTTGTCACCCGGAGGCGCGAGGGACTGCAGGAGCTTCAG
GGAGTGGCGCAGCTGCTTCATCCCCGTGGCCCGTTGCTCGCGTTTGCTGGCGGTGTCCCCGGAAGAAATA
TATTTGCATGTCTTTAGTTCTATGATGACACAAACCCCGCCCAGCGTCTTGTCATTGGCGAATTCGAACA
CGCAGATGCAGTCGGGGCGGCGCGGTCCCAGGTCCACTTCGCATATTAAGGTGACGCGTGTGGCCTCGAA
CACCGAGCGACCCTGCAGCGACCCGCTTAAAAGCTTGGCATTCCGGTACTGTTGGTAAAGCCACCATGGC
CGATGCTAAGAACATTAAGAAGGGCCCTGCTCCCTTCTACCCTCTGGAGGATGGCACCGCTGGCGAGCAG
CTGCACAAGGCCATGAAGAGGTATGCCCTGGTGCCTGGCACCATTGCCTTCACCGATGCCCACATTGAGG
TGGACATCACCTATGCCGAGTACTTCGAGATGTCTGTGCGCCTGGCCGAGGCCATGAAGAGGTACGGCCT
GAACACCAACCACCGCATCGTGGTGTGCTCTGAGAACTCTCTGCAGTTCTTCATGCCAGTGCTGGGCGCC
CTGTTCATCGGAGTGGCCGTGGCCCCTGCTAACGACATTTACAACGAGCGCGAGCTGCTGAACAGCATGG
GCATTTCTCAGCCTACCGTGGTGTTCGTGTCTAAGAAGGGCCTGCAGAAGATCCTGAACGTGCAGAAGAA
GCTGCCTATCATCCAGAAGATCATCATCATGGACTCTAAGACCGACTACCAGGGCTTCCAGAGCATGTAC
ACATTCGTGACATCTCATCTGCCTCCTGGCTTCAACGAGTACGACTTCGTGCCAGAGTCTTTCGACAGGG
ACAAAACCATTGCCCTGATCATGAACAGCTCTGGGTCTACCGGCCTGCCTAAGGGCGTGGCCCTGCCTCA
TCGCACCGCCTGTGTGCGCTTCTCTCACGCCCGCGACCCTATTTTCGGCAACCAGATCATCCCCGACACC
GCTATTCTGAGCGTGGTGCCATTCCACCACGGCTTCGGCATGTTCACCACCCTGGGCTACCTGATTTGCG
GCTTTCGGGTGGTGCTGATGTACCGCTTCGAGGAGGAGCTGTTCCTGCGCAGCCTGCAAGACTACAAAAT
TCAGTCTGCCCTGCTGGTGCCAACCCTGTTCAGCTTCTTCGCTAAGAGCACCCTGATCGACAAGTACGAC
CTGTCTAACCTGCACGAGATTGCCTCTGGCGGCGCCCCACTGTCTAAGGAGGTGGGCGAAGCCGTGGCCA
AGCGCTTTCATCTGCCAGGCATCCGCCAGGGCTACGGCCTGACCGAGACAACCAGCGCCATTCTGATTAC
CCCAGAGGGCGACGACAAGCCTGGCGCCGTGGGCAAGGTGGTGCCATTCTTCGAGGCCAAGGTGGTGGAC
CTGGACACCGGCAAGACCCTGGGAGTGAACCAGCGCGGCGAGCTGTGTGTGCGCGGCCCTATGATTATGT
CCGGCTACGTGAATAACCCTGAGGCCACAAACGCCCTGATCGACAAGGACGGCTGGCTGCACTCTGGCGA
CATTGCCTACTGGGACGAGGACGAGCACTTCTTCATCGTGGACCGCCTGAAGTCTCTGATCAAGTACAAG
GGCTACCAGGTGGCCCCAGCCGAGCTGGAGTCTATCCTGCTGCAGCACCCTAACATTTTCGACGCCGGAG
TGGCCGGCCTGCCCGACGACGATGCCGGCGAGCTGCCTGCCGCCGTCGTCGTGCTGGAACACGGCAAGAC
CATGACCGAGAAGGAGATCGTGGACTATGTGGCCAGCCAGGTGACAACCGCCAAGAAGCTGCGCGGCGGA
GTGGTGTTCGTGGACGAGGTGCCCAAGGGCCTGACCGGCAAGCTGGACGCCCGCAAGATCCGCGAGATCC
TGATCAAGGCTAAGAAAGGCGGCAAGATCGCCGTGTAATAATTCTAGAGTCGGGGCGGCCGGCCGCTTCG
AGCAGACATGATAAGATACATTGATGAGTTTGGACAAACCACAACTAGAATGCAGTGAAAAAAATGCTTT
ATTTGTGAAATTTGTGATGCTATTGCTTTATTTGTAACCATTATAAGCTGCAATAAACAAGTTAACAACA
ACAATTGCATTCATTTTATGTTTCAGGTTCAGGGGGAGGTGTGGGAGGTTTTTTAAAGCAAGTAAAACCT
CTACAAATGTGGTAAAATCGATAAGGATCCAGGTGGCACTTTTCGGGGAAATGTGCGCGGAACCCCTATT
TGTTTATTTTTCTAAATACATTCAAATATGTATCCGCTCATGAGACAATAACCCTGATAAATGCTTCAAT
AATATTGAAAAAGGAAGAGTATGAGTATTCAACATTTCCGTGTCGCCCTTATTCCCTTTTTTGCGGCATT
TTGCCTTCCTGTTTTTGCTCACCCAGAAACGCTGGTGAAAGTAAAAGATGCTGAAGATCAGTTGGGTGCA
CGAGTGGGTTACATCGAACTGGATCTCAACAGCGGTAAGATCCTTGAGAGTTTTCGCCCCGAAGAACGTT
TTCCAATGATGAGCACTTTTAAAGTTCTGCTATGTGGCGCGGTATTATCCCGTATTGACGCCGGGCAAGA
GCAACTCGGTCGCCGCATACACTATTCTCAGAATGACTTGGTTGAGTACTCACCAGTCACAGAAAAGCAT
CTTACGGATGGCATGACAGTAAGAGAATTATGCAGTGCTGCCATAACCATGAGTGATAACACTGCGGCCA
ACTTACTTCTGACAACGATCGGAGGACCGAAGGAGCTAACCGCTTTTTTGCACAACATGGGGGATCATGT
AACTCGCCTTGATCGTTGGGAACCGGAGCTGAATGAAGCCATACCAAACGACGAGCGTGACACCACGATG
CCTGTAGCAATGGCAACAACGTTGCGCAAACTATTAACTGGCGAACTACTTACTCTAGCTTCCCGGCAAC
AATTAATAGACTGGATGGAGGCGGATAAAGTTGCAGGACCACTTCTGCGCTCGGCCCTTCCGGCTGGCTG
GTTTATTGCTGATAAATCTGGAGCCGGTGAGCGTGGGTCTCGCGGTATCATTGCAGCACTGGGGCCAGAT
GGTAAGCCCTCCCGTATCGTAGTTATCTACACGACGGGGAGTCAGGCAACTATGGATGAACGAAATAGAC
AGATCGCTGAGATAGGTGCCTCACTGATTAAGCATTGGTAACTGTCAGACCAAGTTTACTCATATATACT
TTAGATTGATTTAAAACTTCATTTTTAATTTAAAAGGATCTAGGTGAAGATCCTTTTTGATAATCTCATG
ACCAAAATCCCTTAACGTGAGTTTTCGTTCCACTGAGCGTCAGACCCCGTAGAAAAGATCAAAGGATCTT
CTTGAGATCCTTTTTTTCTGCGCGTAATCTGCTGCTTGCAAACAAAAAAACCACCGCTACCAGCGGTGGT
TTGTTTGCCGGATCAAGAGCTACCAACTCTTTTTCCGAAGGTAACTGGCTTCAGCAGAGCGCAGATACCA
AATACTGTTCTTCTAGTGTAGCCGTAGTTAGGCCACCACTTCAAGAACTCTGTAGCACCGCCTACATACC
TCGCTCTGCTAATCCTGTTACCAGTGGCTGCTGCCAGTGGCGATAAGTCGTGTCTTACCGGGTTGGACTC
AAGACGATAGTTACCGGATAAGGCGCAGCGGTCGGGCTGAACGGGGGGTTCGTGCACACAGCCCAGCTTG
GAGCGAACGACCTACACCGAACTGAGATACCTACAGCGTGAGCTATGAGAAAGCGCCACGCTTCCCGAAG
GGAGAAAGGCGGACAGGTATCCGGTAAGCGGCAGGGTCGGAACAGGAGAGCGCACGAGGGAGCTTCCAGG
GGGAAACGCCTGGTATCTTTATAGTCCTGTCGGGTTTCGCCACCTCTGACTTGAGCGTCGATTTTTGTGA
TGCTCGTCAGGGGGGCGGAGCCTATGGAAAAACGCCAGCAACGCGGCCTTTTTACGGTTCCTGGCCTTTT
GCTGGCCTTTTGCTCACATGGCTCGAC
