>Addgene plasmid #205471 | psiCHECK-2 GATD1 Alu_Mut2 | depositor partial sequence | sequence record 399679 | GATD1 Mut2 Alu Domain
CCCAAACCAAACCTTAGCCGGGCGCACACACACGCGCCTGTAATCCCAACACACTGGGAGGCTGAGGTTT
GGTTTGGG
